>Addgene plasmid #212723 | pET24a-NUbo-MCS-His6 | addgene full sequence | sequence record 418837 | Addgene NGS Result
TGGCGAATGGG
[124 nt withheld, positions 12-135]
C
[91 nt withheld, positions 137-227]
A
[49 nt withheld, positions 229-277]
CCTTTGACGTTGGAGTCCACGTTCTTT
[37 nt withheld, positions 305-341]
ACCCTATCTCGGTCTATTCTTTTGATTTATAAGGGATTTTGCCGATTTCGGCCTATTGGTTAAAAAATGA
GCTGATTTAACAAAAATTTAACGCGAATTTTAACAAAATATTAACGCTTACAATTTAGGTGGCACTTTTC
GGGGAAATGTGCGCGGAACCCCTATTTGTTTATTTTTCTAAATACATTCAAATATGTATCCGCTCATGAA
TTAATTCTTAGAAAAACTCATCGAGCATCAAATGAAACTGCAATTTATTCATATCAGGATTATCAATACC
ATATTTTTGAAAAAGCCGTTTCTGTAATGAAGGAGAAAACTCACCGAGGCAGTTCCATAGGATGGCAAGA
TCCTGGTATCGGTCTGCGATTCCGACTCGTCCAACATCAATACAACCTATTAATTTCCCCTCGTCAAAAA
TAAGGTTATCAAGTGAGAAATCACCATGAGTGACGACTGAATCCGGTGAGAATGGCAAAAGTTTATGCAT
TTCTTTCCAGACTTGTTCAACAGGCCAGCCATTACGCTCGTCATCAAAATCACTCGCATCAACCAAACCG
TTATTCATTCGTGATTGCGCCTGAGCGAGACGAAATACGCGATCGCTGTTAAAAGGACAATTACAAACAG
GAATCGAATGCAACCGGCGCAGGAACACTGCCAGCGCATCAACAATATTTTCACCTGAATCAGGATATTC
TTCTAATACCTGGAATGCTGTTTTCCCGGGGATCGCAGTGGTGAGTAACCATGCATCATCAGGAGTACGG
ATAAAATGCTTGATGGTCGGAAGAGGCATAAATTCCGTCAGCCAGTTTAGTCTGACCATCTCATCTGTAA
CATCATTGGCAACGCTACCTTTGCCATGTTTCAGAAACAACTCTGGCGCATCGGGCTTCCCATACAATCG
ATAGATTGTCGCACCTGATTGCCCGACATTATCGCGAGCCCATTTATACCCATATAAATCAGCATCCATG
TTGGAATTTAATCGCGGCCTAGAGCAAGACGTTTCCCGTTGAATATGGCTCATAACACCCCTTGTATTAC
TGTTTATGTAAGCAGACAGTTTTATTGTTCATGACCAAAATCCCTTAACGTGAGTTTTCGTTCCACTGAG
CGTCAGACCCCGTAGAAAAGATCAAAGGATCTTCTTGAGATCCTTTTTTTCTGCGCGTAATCTGCTGCTT
GCAAACAAAAAAACCACCGCTACCAGCGGTGGTTTGTTTGCCGGATCAAGAGCTACCAACTCTTTTTCCG
AAGGTAACTGGCTTCAGCAGAGCGCAGATACCAAATACTGTCCTTCTAGTGTAGCCGTAGTTAGGCCACC
ACTTCAAGAACTCTGTAGCACCGCCTACATACCTCGCTCTGCTAATCCTGTTACCAGTGGCTGCTGCCAG
TGGCGATAAGTCGTGTCTTACCGGGTTGGACTCAAGACGATAGTTACCGGATAAGGCGCAGCGGTCGGGC
TGAACGGGGGGTTCGTGCACACAGCCCAGCTTGGAGCGAACGACCTACACCGAACTGAGATACCTACAGC
GTGAGCTATGAGAAAGCGCCACGCTTCCCGAAGGGAGAAAGGCGGACAGGTATCCGGTAAGCGGCAGGGT
CGGAACAGGAGAGCGCACGAGGGAGCTTCCAGGGGGAAACGCCTGGTATCTTTATAGTCCTGTCGGGTTT
CGCCACCTCTGACTTGAGCGTCGATTTTTGTGATGCTCGTCAGGGGGGCGGAGCCTATGGAAAAACGCCA
GCAACGCGGCCTTTTTACGGTTCCTGGCCTTTTGCTGGCCTTTTGCTCACATGTTCTTTCCTGCGTTATC
CCCTGATTCTGTGGATAACCGTATTACCGCCTTTGAGTGAGCTGATACCGCTCGCCGCAGCCGAACGACC
GAGCGCAGCGAGTCAGTGAGCGAGGAAGCGGAAGAGCGCCTGATGCGGTATTTTCTCCTTACGCATCTGT
GCGGTATTTCACACCGCAATGGTGCACTCTCAGTACAATCTGCTCTGATGCCGCATAGTTAAGCCAGTAT
ACACTCCGCTATCGCTACGTGACTGGGTCATGGCTGCGCCCCGACACCCGCCAACACCCGCTGACGCGCC
CTGACGGGCTTGTCTGCTCCCGGCATCCGCTTACAGACAAGCTGTGACCGTCTCCGGGAGCTGCATGTGT
CAGAGGTTTTCACCGTCATCACCGAAACGCGCGAGGCAGCTGCGGTAAAGCTCATCAGCGTGGTCGTGAA
GCGATTCACAGATGTCTGCCTGTTCATCCGCGTCCAGCTCGTTGAGTTTCTCCAGAAGCGTTAATGTCTG
GCTTCTGATAAAGCGGGCCATGTTAAGGGCGGTTTTTTCCTGTTTGGTCACTGATGCCTCCGTGTAAGGG
GGATTTCTGTTCATGGGGGTAATGATACCGATGAAACGAGAGAGGATGCTCACGATACGGGTTACTGATG
ATGAACATGCCCGGTTACTGGAACGTTGTGAGGGTAAACAACTGGCGGTATGGATGCGGCGGGACCAGAG
AAAAATCACTCAGGGTCAATGCCAGCGCTTCGTTAATACAGATGTAGGTGTTCCACAGGGTAGCCAGCAG
CATCCTGCGATGCAGATCCGGAACATAATGGTGCAGGGCGCTGACTTCCGCGTTTCCAGACTTTACGAAA
CACGGAAACCGAAGACCATTCATGTTGTTGCTCAGGTCGCAGACGTTTTGCAGCAGCAGTCGCTTCACGT
TCGCTCGCGTATCGGTGATTCATTCTGCTAACCAGTAAGGCAACCCCGCCAGCCTAGCCGGGTCCTCAAC
GACAGGAGCACGATCATGCGCACCCGTGGGGCCGCCATGCCGGCGATAATGGCCTGCTTCTCGCCGAAAC
GTTTGGTGGCGGGACCAGTGACGAAGGCTTGAGCGAGGGCGTGCAAGATTCCGAATACCGCAAGCGACAG
GCCGATCATCGTCGCGCTCCAGCGAAAGCGGTCCTCGCCGAAAATGACCCAGAGCGCTGCCGGCACCTGT
CCTACGAGTTGCATGATAAAGAAGACAGTCATAAGTGCGGCGACGATAGTCATGCCCCGCGCCCACCGGA
AGGAGCTGACTGGGTTGAAGGCTCTCAAGGGCATCGGTCGAGATCCCGGTGCCTAATGAGTGAGCTAACT
TACATTAATTGCGTTGCGCTCACTGCCCGCTTTCCAGTCGGGAAACCTGTCGTGCCAGCTGCATTAATGA
ATCGGCCAACGCGCGGGGAGAGGCGGTTTGCGTATTGGGCGCCAGGGTGGTTTTTCTTTTCACCAGTGAG
ACGGGCAACAGCTGATTGCCCTTCACCGCCTGGCCCTGAGAGAGTTGCAGCAAGCGGTCCACGCTGGTTT
GCCCCAGCAGGCGAAAATCCTGTTTGATGGTGGTTAACGGCGGGATATAACATGAGCTGTCTTCGGTATC
GTCGTATCCCACTACCGAGATATCCGCACCAACGCGCAGCCCGGACTCGGTAATGGCGCGCATTGCGCCC
AGCGCCATCTGATCGTTGGCAACCAGCATCGCAGTGGGAACGATGCCCTCATTCAGCATTTGCATGGTTT
GTTGAAAACCGGACATGGCACTCCAGTCGCCTTCCCGTTCCGCTATCGGCTGAATTTGATTGCGAGTGAG
ATATTTATGCCAGCCAGCCAGACGCAGACGCGCCGAGACAGAACTTAATGGGCCCGCTAACAGCGCGATT
TGCTGGTGACCCAATGCGACCAGATGCTCCACGCCCAGTCGCGTACCGTCTTCATGGGAGAAAATAATAC
TGTTGATGGGTGTCTGGTCAGAGACATCAAGAAATAACGCCGGAACATTAGTGCAGGCAGCTTCCACAGC
AATGGCATCCTGGTCATCCAGCGGATAGTTAATGATCAGCCCACTGACGCGTTGCGCGAGAAGATTGTGC
ACCGCCGCTTTACAGGCTTCGACGCCGCTTCGTTCTACCATCGACACCACCACGCTGGCACCCAGTTGAT
CGGCGCGAGATTTAATCGCCGCGACAATTTGCGACGGCGCGTGCAGGGCCAGACTGGAGGTGGCAACGCC
AATCAGCAACGACTGTTTGCCCGCCAGTTGTTGTGCCACGCGGTTGGGAATGTAATTCAGCTCCGCCATC
GCCGCTTCCACTTTTTCCCGCGTTTTCGCAGAAACGTGGCTGGCCTGGTTCACCACGCGGGAAACGGTCT
GATAAGAGACACCGGCATACTCTGCGACATCGTATAACGTTACTGGTTTCACATTCACCACCCTGAATTG
ACTCTCTTCCGGGCGCTATCATGCCATACCGCGAAAGGTTTTGCGCCATTCGATGGTGTCCGGGATCTCG
ACGCTCTCCCTTATGCGACTCCTGCATTAGGAAGCAGCCCAGTAGTAGGTTGAGGCCGTTGAGCACCGCC
GCCGCAAGGAATGGTGCATGCAAGGAGATGGCGCCCAACAGTCCCCCGGCCACGGGGCCTGCCACCATAC
CCACGCCGAAACAAGCGCTCATGAGCCCGAAGTGGCGAGCCCGATCTTCCCCATCGGTGATGTCGGCGAT
ATAGGCGCCAGCAACCGCACCTGTGGCGCCGGTGATGCCGGCCACGATGCGTCCGGCGTAGAGGATCGAG
ATCTCGATCCCGCGAAATTAATACGACTCACTATAGGGGAATTGTGAGCGGATAACAATTCCCCTCTAGA
AATAATTTTGTTTAACTTTAAGAAGGAGATATACATATGCAGATTTTCGTCAAGACTTTGACCGGTAAAA
CCGCAACATTGGAAGTTGAATCTTCCGATACCATCGACAACGTTAAGTCGAAAATTCAAGACAAGGAAGG
GATCCCTGGGTCTGGGGCTTACCCATACGATGTTCCTGACTATGCGGGGAATGGTATCCTCTGGCATGAG
ATGTGGCATGAAGGCCTGGAAGAGGCATCTCGTTTGTACTTTGGGGAAAGGAACGTGAAAGGCATGTTTG
AGGTGCTGGAGCCCTTGCATGCTATGATGGAACGGGGCCCCCAGACTCTGAAGGAAACATCCTTTAATCA
GGCCTATGGTCGAGATTTAATGGAGGCCCAAGAGTGGTGCAGGAAGTACATGAAATCAGGGAATGTCAAG
GACCTCCTCCAAGCCTGGGACCTCTATTATCATGTGTTCCGACGAATCTCAAAGACTAGTGAATTCGAGC
TCCGTCGACAAGCTTGCGGCCGCACTCGAGCACCACCACCACCACCACTGAGATCCGGCTGCTAACAAAG
CCCGAAAGGAAGCTGAGTTGGCTGCTGCCACCGCTGAGCAATAACTAGCATAACCCCTTGGGGCCTCTAA
ACGGGTCTTGAGGGGTTTTTTGCTGAAAGGAGGAACTATATCCGGAT
Features (pLannotate 1.2.2; 21 found; start..end, strand, type, name):
     12..440     +  rep_origin     f1 ori (sequence partly withheld): f1 bacteriophage origin of replication; arrow indicates direction of (+) strand synthesis
    493..550     +  promoter       AmpR promoter (fragment): bla
    559..1374    -  CDS            KanR: aminoglycoside phosphotransferase; aph(3')-Ia; confers resistance to kanamycin in bacteria or G418 (Geneticin®) in eukaryotes
   1496..2084    +  rep_origin     ori: high-copy-number ColE1/pMB1/pBR322/pUC origin of replication
   2270..2409    -  misc_feature   bom: basis of mobility region from pBR322
   2511..2702    -  CDS            rop: Rop protein, which maintains plasmids at low copy number; rop
   2719..3099    +  CDS            YPB1_ECOLX: Protein predicted: Swiss-Prot protein existence level 4. From Escherichia coli.
   3171..3462    -  CDS            TcR (fragment): tetracycline efflux protein; tet; confers resistance to tetracycline
   3477..3498    -  protein_bind   CAP binding site: CAP binding activates transcription in the presence of cAMP. E. coli catabolite activator protein
   3511..4593    -  CDS            lacI: lac repressor; lacI; The lac repressor binds to the lac operator to inhibit transcription in E. coli. This inhibition can be relieved by adding lactose or isopropyl-β-D-thiogalactopyranoside (IPTG).
   4594..4671    -  promoter       lacI promoter: lacI
   4679..4958    -  CDS            TcR (fragment): tetracycline efflux protein; tet; confers resistance to tetracycline
   4980..4998    +  promoter       T7 promoter: promoter for bacteriophage T7 RNA polymerase
   4999..5023    +  protein_bind   lac operator: The lac repressor binds to the lac operator to inhibit transcription in E. coli. This inhibition can be relieved by adding lactose or isopropyl-β-D-thiogalactopyranoside (IPTG). lac repressor encoded by lacI
   5038..5060    +  RBS            RBS: efficient ribosome binding site from bacteriophage T7 gene 10 (Olins and Rangwala, 1989)
   5068..5178    +  CDS            ubiquitin (fragment): Saccharomyces cerevisiae ubiquitin
   5191..5219    +  CDS            3xHA (fragment): three tandem HA epitope tags
   5227..5505    +  CDS            FRB*: T2098L mutant of FKBP-rapamycin binding domain of human FRAP binds synthetic ligands such as AP21967
   5552..5569    +  CDS            9xHis (fragment): 9xHis affinity tag
   5579..5628    +  CDS            SET1 (fragment): solubility-enhancement tag derived from T7 phage gene 10B
   5636..5683    +  terminator     T7 terminator: transcription terminator for bacteriophage T7 RNA polymerase
