[The description below was written by a language model from this plasmid's Addgene catalogue record and pLannotate feature annotations shown in this document.]
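Description:
pET24a-NUbo-MCS-His6 is an empty bacterial expression backbone built on pET24a, designed for producing a protein of interest in E. coli with an N-terminal NUbo module and a C-terminal His6 tag. It is selected with kanamycin through the aph(3')-Ia (KanR) gene and replicates from a ColE1/pMB1-type origin. The catalogue lists it as high copy, although the annotated backbone retains the rop gene and bom region typical of pBR322-derived pET vectors. An f1 origin is also present. The short TcR and other backbone fragments flagged by the annotation appear to be pBR322 remnants rather than functional genes.

The expression cassette follows the standard pET arrangement: a T7 promoter with an adjacent lac operator, the T7 gene 10 ribosome binding site, and a T7 terminator. A plasmid-borne lacI gene provides repression that is relieved by IPTG in hosts supplying T7 RNA polymerase. Downstream of the RBS, the feature table shows a fragment of Saccharomyces cerevisiae ubiquitin, a partial HA epitope match, and an FRB domain annotated as the T2098L variant of the FKBP-rapamycin binding domain. Together these presumably make up the NUbo fusion partner, though the record does not define its exact composition. The multiple cloning site is not annotated as a feature, but most likely lies in the gap between FRB and the histidine tag, so that an inserted coding sequence would be read in frame with both. The record lists no insert.

The associated publication describes an inducible, linkage-specific polyubiquitylation tool. This vector therefore serves to make recombinant, His-purifiable NUbo-tagged substrates for that system.
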