Addgene plasmid #212723: pET24a-NUbo-MCS-His6
Purpose: (Empty Backbone) Bacterial expression of a protein of interest with N-terminal NUbo- and C-terminal His6-fusions, contains multiple cloning site
Depositing lab: Helle Ulrich. Depositing organization: Institut fuer Molekulare Biologie (IMB Mainz). Publication: Ubiquiton-An inducible, linkage-specific polyubiquitylation tool. Renz C, Asimaki E, Meister C, Albanese V, Petriukov K, Krapoth NC, Wegmann S, Wollscheid HP, Wong RP, Fulzele A, Chen JX, Leon S, Ulrich HD. Mol Cell. 2024 Jan 18;84(2):386-400.e11. doi: 10.1016/j.molcel.2023.11.016. Epub 2023 Dec 15. PubMed 38103558.
Backbone
  Vector backbone: pET24a
  Vector type: Bacterial Expression
Growth in bacteria
  Bacterial resistance: Kanamycin, 50 μg/mL
  Growth temperature: 37°C
  Growth strain: Top10
  Copy number: High Copy
Gene/Insert
  Gene/Insert name: None
Terms and licenses: Academic/Nonprofit Terms; Industry Terms: Not Available to Industry
Depositor comments: pHU5793
How to cite: pET24a-NUbo-MCS-His6 was a gift from Helle Ulrich (Addgene plasmid # 212723 ; http://n2t.net/addgene:212723 ; RRID:Addgene_212723)
